>Addgene plasmid #65767 | BPK764 | addgene full sequence | sequence record 471631 | Addgene NGS Result
GGGGAATTGTGAGCGGATAACAATTCCCCTGTAGAAATAATTTTGTTTAACTTTAATAAGGAGATATACC
ATGGATAAAAAGTATTCTATTGGTTTAGACATCGGCACTAATTCCGTTGGATGGGCTGTCATAACCGATG
AATACAAAGTACCTTCAAAGAAATTTAAGGTGTTGGGGAACACAGACCGTCATTCGATTAAAAAGAATCT
TATCGGTGCCCTCCTATTCGATAGTGGCGAAACGGCAGAGGCGACTCGCCTGAAACGAACCGCTCGGAGA
AGGTATACACGTCGCAAGAACCGAATATGTTACTTACAAGAAATTTTTAGCAATGAGATGGCCAAAGTTG
ACGATTCTTTCTTTCACCGTTTGGAAGAGTCCTTCCTTGTCGAAGAGGACAAGAAACATGAACGGCACCC
CATCTTTGGAAACATAGTAGATGAGGTGGCATATCATGAAAAGTACCCAACGATTTATCACCTCAGAAAA
AAGCTAGTTGACTCAACTGATAAAGCGGACCTGAGGTTAATCTACTTGGCTCTTGCCCATATGATAAAGT
TCCGTGGGCACTTTCTCATTGAGGGTGATCTAAATCCGGACAACTCGGATGTCGACAAACTGTTCATCCA
GTTAGTACAAACCTATAATCAGTTGTTTGAAGAGAACCCTATAAATGCAAGTGGCGTGGATGCGAAGGCT
ATTCTTAGCGCCCGCCTCTCTAAATCCCGACGGCTAGAAAACCTGATCGCACAATTACCCGGAGAGAAGA
AAAATGGGTTGTTCGGTAACCTTATAGCGCTCTCACTAGGCCTGACACCAAATTTTAAGTCGAACTTCGA
CTTAGCTGAAGATGCCAAATTGCAGCTTAGTAAGGACACGTACGATGACGATCTCGACAATCTACTGGCA
CAAATTGGAGATCAGTATGCGGACTTATTTTTGGCTGCCAAAAACCTTAGCGATGCAATCCTCCTATCTG
ACATACTGAGAGTTAATACTGAGATTACCAAGGCGCCGTTATCCGCTTCAATGATCAAAAGGTACGATGA
ACATCACCAAGACTTGACACTTCTCAAGGCCCTAGTCCGTCAGCAACTGCCTGAGAAATATAAGGAAATA
TTCTTTGATCAGTCGAAAAACGGGTACGCAGGTTATATTGACGGCGGAGCGAGTCAAGAGGAATTCTACA
AGTTTATCAAACCCATATTAGAGAAGATGGATGGGACGGAAGAGTTGCTTGTAAAACTCAATCGCGAAGA
TCTACTGCGAAAGCAGCGGACTTTCGACAACGGTAGCATTCCACATCAAATCCACTTAGGCGAATTGCAT
GCTATACTTAGAAGGCAGGAGGATTTTTATCCGTTCCTCAAAGACAATCGTGAAAAGATTGAGAAAATCC
TAACCTTTCGCATACCTTACTATGTGGGACCCCTGGCCCGAGGGAACTCTCGGTTCGCATGGATGACAAG
AAAGTCCGAAGAAACGATTACTCCCTGGAATTTTGAGGAAGTTGTCGATAAAGGTGCGTCAGCTCAATCG
TTCATCGAGAGGATGACCAACTTTGACAAGAATTTACCGAACGAAAAAGTATTGCCTAAGCACAGTTTAC
TTTACGAGTATTTCACAGTGTACAATGAACTCACGAAAGTTAAGTATGTCACTGAGGGCATGCGTAAACC
CGCCTTTCTAAGCGGAGAACAGAAGAAAGCAATAGTAGATCTGTTATTCAAGACCAACCGCAAAGTGACA
GTTAAGCAATTGAAAGAGGACTACTTTAAGAAAATTGAATGCTTCGATTCTGTCGAGATCTCCGGGGTAG
AAGATCGATTTAATGCGTCACTTGGTACGTATCATGACCTCCTAAAGATAATTAAAGATAAGGACTTCCT
GGATAACGAAGAGAATGAAGATATCTTAGAAGATATAGTGTTGACTCTTACCCTCTTTGAAGATCGGGAA
ATGATTGAGGAAAGACTAAAAACATACGCTCACCTGTTCGACGATAAGGTTATGAAACAGTTAAAGAGGC
GTCGCTATACGGGCTGGGGACGATTGTCGCGGAAACTTATCAACGGGATAAGAGACAAGCAAAGTGGTAA
AACTATTCTCGATTTTCTAAAGAGCGACGGCTTCGCCAATAGGAACTTTATGCAGCTGATCCATGATGAC
TCTTTAACCTTCAAAGAGGATATACAAAAGGCACAGGTTTCCGGACAAGGGGACTCATTGCACGAACATA
TTGCGAATCTTGCTGGTTCGCCAGCCATCAAAAAGGGCATACTCCAGACAGTCAAAGTAGTGGATGAGCT
AGTTAAGGTCATGGGACGTCACAAACCGGAAAACATTGTAATCGAGATGGCACGCGAAAATCAAACGACT
CAGAAGGGGCAAAAAAACAGTCGAGAGCGGATGAAGAGAATAGAAGAGGGTATTAAAGAACTGGGCAGCC
AGATCTTAAAGGAGCATCCTGTGGAAAATACCCAATTGCAGAACGAGAAACTTTACCTCTATTACCTACA
AAATGGAAGGGACATGTATGTTGATCAGGAACTGGACATAAACCGTTTATCTGATTACGACGTCGATCAC
ATTGTACCCCAATCCTTTTTGAAGGACGATTCAATCGACAATAAAGTGCTTACACGCTCGGATAAGAACC
GAGGGAAAAGTGACAATGTTCCAAGCGAGGAAGTCGTAAAGAAAATGAAGAACTATTGGCGGCAGCTCCT
AAATGCGAAACTGATAACGCAAAGAAAGTTCGATAACTTAACTAAAGCTGAGAGGGGTGGCTTGTCTGAA
CTTGACAAGGCCGGATTTATTAAACGTCAGCTCGTGGAAACCCGCCAAATCACAAAGCATGTTGCACAGA
TACTAGATTCCCGAATGAATACGAAATACGACGAGAACGATAAGCTGATTCGGGAAGTCAAAGTAATCAC
TTTAAAGTCAAAATTGGTGTCGGACTTCAGAAAGGATTTTCAATTCTATAAAGTTAGGGAGATAAATAAC
TACCACCATGCGCACGACGCTTATCTTAATGCCGTCGTAGGGACCGCACTCATTAAGAAATACCCGAAGC
TAGAAAGTGAGTTTGTGTATGGTGATTACAAAGTTTATGACGTCCGTAAGATGATCGCGAAAAGCGAACA
GGAGATAGGCAAGGCTACAGCCAAATACTTCTTTTATTCTAACATTATGAATTTCTTTAAGACGGAAATC
ACTCTGGCAAACGGAGAGATACGCAAACGACCTTTAATTGAAACCAATGGGGAGACAGGTGAAATCGTAT
GGGATAAGGGCCGGGACTTCGCGACGGTGAGAAAAGTTTTGTCCATGCCCCAAGTCAACATAGTAAAGAA
AACTGAGGTGCAGACCGGAGGGTTTTCAAAGGAATCGATTCTTCCAAAAAGGAATAGTGATAAGCTCATC
GCTCGTAAAAAGGACTGGGACCCGAAAAAGTACGGTGGCTTCGATAGCCCTACAGTTGCCTATTCTGTCC
TAGTAGTGGCAAAAGTTGAGAAGGGAAAATCCAAGAAACTGAAGTCAGTCAAAGAATTATTGGGGATAAC
GATTATGGAGCGCTCGTCTTTTGAAAAGAACCCCATCGACTTCCTTGAGGCGAAAGGTTACAAGGAAGTA
AAAAAGGATCTCATAATTAAACTACCAAAGTATAGTCTGTTTGAGTTAGAAAATGGCCGAAAACGGATGT
TGGCTAGCGCCGGAGAGCTTCAAAAGGGGAACGAACTCGCACTACCGTCTAAATACGTGAATTTCCTGTA
TTTAGCGTCCCATTACGAGAAGTTGAAAGGTTCACCTGAAGATAACGAACAGAAGCAACTTTTTGTTGAG
CAGCACAAACATTATCTCGACGAAATCATAGAGCAAATTTCGGAATTCAGTAAGAGAGTCATCCTAGCTG
ATGCCAATCTGGACAAAGTATTAAGCGCATACAACAAGCACAGGGATAAACCCATACGTGAGCAGGCGGA
AAATATTATCCATTTGTTTACTCTTACCAACCTCGGCGCTCCAGCCGCATTCAAGTATTTTGACACAACG
ATAGATCGCAAACGATACACTTCTACCAAGGAGGTGCTAGACGCGACACTGATTCACCAATCCATCACGG
GATTATATGAAACTCGGATAGATTTGTCACAGCTTGGGGGTGACGGATCCCCCAAGAAGAAGAGGAAAGT
CTCGAGCGACTACAAAGACCATGACGGTGATTATAAAGATCATGACATCGATTACAAGGATGACGATGAC
AAGTGAAGCGGCCGCATAATGCTTAAGTCGAACAGAAAGTAATCGTATTGTACACGGCCGCATAATCGAA
ATTAATACGACTCACTATAGGGAGACCCATGCCATAGCGTTGTTCGGAACAGATTCACCAACACCTAGTG
GTCTCCGTTTTAGAGCTAGAAATAGCAAGTTAAAATAAGGCTAGTCCGTTATCAACTTGAAAAAGTGGCA
CCGAGTCGGTGCTCCGCTGAGCAATAACTAGCATAACCCCTTGGGGCCTCTAAACGGGTCTTGAGGGGTT
TTTTGCTGAAACCTCAGGCATTTGAGAAGCACACGGTCACACTGCTTCCGGTAGTCAATAAACCGGTAAA
CCAGCAATAGACATAAGCGGCTATTTAACGACCCTGCCCTGAACCGACGACCGGGTCGAATTTGCTTTCG
AATTTCTGCCATTCATCCGCTTATTATCACTTATTCAGGCGTAGCAACCAGGCGTTTAAGGGCACCAATA
ACTGCCTTAAAAAAATTACGCCCCGCCCTGCCACTCATCGCAGTACTGTTGTAATTCATTAAGCATTCTG
CCGACATGGAAGCCATCACAAACGGCATGATGAACCTGAATCGCCAGCGGCATCAGCACCTTGTCGCCTT
GCGTATAATATTTGCCCATAGTGAAAACGGGGGCGAAGAAGTTGTCCATATTGGCCACGTTTAAATCAAA
ACTGGTGAAACTCACCCAGGGATTGGCTGAGACGAAAAACATATTCTCAATAAACCCTTTAGGGAAATAG
GCCAGGTTTTCACCGTAACACGCCACATCTTGCGAATATATGTGTAGAAACTGCCGGAAATCGTCGTGGT
ATTCACTCCAGAGCGATGAAAACGTTTCAGTTTGCTCATGGAAAACGGTGTAACAAGGGTGAACACTATC
CCATATCACCAGCTCACCGTCTTTCATTGCCATACGGAACTCCGGATGAGCATTCATCAGGCGGGCAAGA
ATGTGAATAAAGGCCGGATAAAACTTGTGCTTATTTTTCTTTACGGTCTTTAAAAAGGCCGTAATATCCA
GCTGAACGGTCTGGTTATAGGTACATTGAGCAACTGACTGAAATGCCTCAAAATGTTCTTTACGATGCCA
TTGGGATATATCAACGGTGGTATATCCAGTGATTTTTTTCTCCATTTTAGCTTCCTTAGCTCCTGAAAAT
CTCGATAACTCAAAAAATACGCCCGGTAGTGATCTTATTTCATTATGGTGAAAGTTGGAACCTCTTACGT
GCCGATCAACGTCTCATTTTCGCCAAAAGTTGGCCCAGGGCTTCCCGGTATCAACAGGGACACCAGGATT
TATTTATTCTGCGAAGTGATCTTCCGTCACAGGTATTTATTCGGCGCAAAGTGCGTCGGGTGATGCTGCC
AACTTACTGATTTAGTGTATGATGGTGTTTTTGAGGTGCTCCAGTGGCTTCTGTTTCTATCAGCTGTCCC
TCCTGTTCAGCTACTGACGGGGTGGTGCGTAACGGCAAAAGCACCGCCGGACATCAGCGCTAGCGGAGTG
TATACTGGCTTACTATGTTGGCACTGATGAGGGTGTCAGTGAAGTGCTTCATGTGGCAGGAGAAAAAAGG
CTGCACCGGTGCGTCAGCAGAATATGTGATACAGGATATATTCCGCTTCCTCGCTCACTGACTCGCTACG
CTCGGTCGTTCGACTGCGGCGAGCGGAAATGGCTTACGAACGGGGCGGAGATTTCCTGGAAGATGCCAGG
AAGATACTTAACAGGGAAGTGAGAGGGCCGCGGCAAAGCCGTTTTTCCATAGGCTCCGCCCCCCTGACAA
GCATCACGAAATCTGACGCTCAAATCAGTGGTGGCGAAACCCGACAGGACTATAAAGATACCAGGCGTTT
CCCCCTGGCGGCTCCCTCGTGCGCTCTCCTGTTCCTGCCTTTCGGTTTACCGGTGTCATTCCGCTGTTAT
GGCCGCGTTTGTCTCATTCCACGCCTGACACTCAGTTCCGGGTAGGCAGTTCGCTCCAAGCTGGACTGTA
TGCACGAACCCCCCGTTCAGTCCGACCGCTGCGCCTTATCCGGTAACTATCGTCTTGAGTCCAACCCGGA
AAGACATGCAAAAGCACCACTGGCAGCAGCCACTGGTAATTGATTTAGAGGAGTTAGTCTTGAAGTCATG
CGCCGGTTAAGGCTAAACTGAAAGGACAAGTTTTGGTGACTGCGCTCCTCCAAGCCAGTTACCTCGGTTC
AAAGAGTTGGTAGCTCAGAGAACCTTCGAAAAACCGCCCTGCAAGGCGGTTTTTTCGTTTTCAGAGCAAG
AGATTACGCGCAGACCAAAACGATCTCAAGAAGATCATCTTATTAATCAGATAAAATATTTCTAGATTTC
AGTGCAATTTATCTCTTCAAATGTAGCACCTGAAGTCAGCCCCATACGATATAAGTTGTAATTCTCATGT
TAGTCATGCCCCGCGCCCACCGGAAGGAGCTGACTGGGTTGAAGGCTCTCAAGGGCATCGGTCGAGATCC
CGGTGCCTAATGAGTGAGCTAACTTACATTAATTGCGTTGCGCTCACTGCCCGCTTTCCAGTCGGGAAAC
CTGTCGTGCCAGCTGCATTAATGAATCGGCCAACGCGCGGGGAGAGGCGGTTTGCGTATTGGGCGCCAGG
GTGGTTTTTCTTTTCACCAGTGAGACGGGCAACAGCTGATTGCCCTTCACCGCCTGGCCCTGAGAGAGTT
GCAGCAAGCGGTCCACGCTGGTTTGCCCCAGCAGGCGAAAATCCTGTTTGATGGTGGTTAACGGCGGGAT
ATAACATGAGCTGTCTTCGGTATCGTCGTATCCCACTACCGAGATGTCCGCACCAACGCGCAGCCCGGAC
TCGGTAATGGCGCGCATTGCGCCCAGCGCCATCTGATCGTTGGCAACCAGCATCGCAGTGGGAACGATGC
CCTCATTCAGCATTTGCATGGTTTGTTGAAAACCGGACATGGCACTCCAGTCGCCTTCCCGTTCCGCTAT
CGGCTGAATTTGATTGCGAGTGAGATATTTATGCCAGCCAGCCAGACGCAGACGCGCCGAGACAGAACTT
AATGGGCCCGCTAACAGCGCGATTTGCTGGTGACCCAATGCGACCAGATGCTCCACGCCCAGTCGCGTAC
CGTCTTCATGGGAGAAAATAATACTGTTGATGGGTGTCTGGTCAGAGACATCAAGAAATAACGCCGGAAC
ATTAGTGCAGGCAGCTTCCACAGCAATGGCATCCTGGTCATCCAGCGGATAGTTAATGATCAGCCCACTG
ACGCGTTGCGCGAGAAGATTGTGCACCGCCGCTTTACAGGCTTCGACGCCGCTTCGTTCTACCATCGACA
CCACCACGCTGGCACCCAGTTGATCGGCGCGAGATTTAATCGCCGCGACAATTTGCGACGGCGCGTGCAG
GGCCAGACTGGAGGTGGCAACGCCAATCAGCAACGACTGTTTGCCCGCCAGTTGTTGTGCCACGCGGTTG
GGAATGTAATTCAGCTCCGCCATCGCCGCTTCCACTTTTTCCCGCGTTTTCGCAGAAACGTGGCTGGCCT
GGTTCACCACGCGGGAAACGGTCTGATAAGAGACACCGGCATACTCTGCGACATCGTATAACGTTACTGG
TTTCACATTCACCACCCTGAATTGACTCTCTTCCGGGCGCTATCATGCCATACCGCGAAAGGTTTTGCGC
CATTCGATGGTGTCCGGGATCTCGACGCTCTCCCTTATGCGACTCCTGCATTAGGAAATTAATACGACTC
ACTATA
Features (pLannotate 1.2.2; 18 found; start..end, strand, type, name):
      3..27      +  protein_bind   lac operator: The lac repressor binds to the lac operator to inhibit transcription in E. coli. This inhibition can be relieved by adding lactose or isopropyl-β-D-thiogalactopyranoside (IPTG). lac repressor encoded by lacI
     42..64      +  RBS            RBS: efficient ribosome binding site from bacteriophage T7 gene 10 (Olins and Rangwala, 1989)
     71..4174    +  CDS            cas9: CAS9_STRP1 - Also known as csn1 From Streptococcus pyogenes serotype M1.
   4208..4273    +  CDS            3xFLAG: three tandem FLAG® epitope tags, followed by an enterokinase cleavage site
   4343..4361    +  promoter       T7 promoter: promoter for bacteriophage T7 RNA polymerase
   4417..4492    +  misc_RNA       gRNA scaffold: guide RNA scaffold for the Streptococcus pyogenes CRISPR/Cas9 system
   4508..4555    +  terminator     T7 terminator: transcription terminator for bacteriophage T7 RNA polymerase
   4779..5435    -  CDS            cat: CAT_ECOLX - Experimental evidence at protein level: Swiss-Prot protein existence level 1. This enzyme is an effector of chloramphenicol resistance in bacteria. From Escherichia coli. This protein is used as a marker in many commonly used cloning vectors, such as pACYC184.
   5436..5538    -  promoter       cat promoter: promoter of the E. coli cat gene encoding chloramphenicol acetyltransferase
   5659..5802    +  mobile_element IS1 (fragment): prokaryotic transposable element IS1
   5921..5976    -  rep_origin     RSF ori (fragment): Plasmids containing the RSF 1030 origin of replication can be propagated in E. coli cells that contain additional plasmids with compatible origins.
   6064..6609    -  rep_origin     p15A ori: Plasmids containing the medium-copy-number p15A origin of replication can be propagated in E. coli cells that contain a second plasmid with the ColE1 origin.
   6721..6785    -  CDS            TcR (fragment): tetracycline efflux protein; tet; confers resistance to tetracycline
   6800..6821    -  protein_bind   CAP binding site: CAP binding activates transcription in the presence of cAMP. E. coli catabolite activator protein
   6834..7916    -  CDS            lacI: lac repressor; lacI; The lac repressor binds to the lac operator to inhibit transcription in E. coli. This inhibition can be relieved by adding lactose or isopropyl-β-D-thiogalactopyranoside (IPTG).
   7917..7994    -  promoter       lacI promoter: lacI
   8002..8037    -  CDS            TcR (fragment): tetracycline efflux protein; tet; confers resistance to tetracycline
   8040..2       +  promoter       T7 promoter (across the origin): promoter for bacteriophage T7 RNA polymerase
