>Addgene plasmid #65767 | BPK764 | analyzer sequence | sequence record 112648
GGGGAATTGTGAGCGGATAACAATTCCCCTGTAGAAATAATTTTGTTTAACTTTAATAAGGAGATATACC
ATGGATAAAAAGTATTCTATTGGTTTAGACATCGGCACTAATTCCGTTGGATGGGCTGTCATAACCGATG
AATACAAAGTACCTTCAAAGAAATTTAAGGTGTTGGGGAACACAGACCGTCATTCGATTAAAAAGAATCT
TATCGGTGCCCTCCTATTCGATAGTGGCGAAACGGCAGAGGCGACTCGCCTGAAACGAACCGCTCGGAGA
AGGTATACACGTCGCAAGAACCGAATATGTTACTTACAAGAAATTTTTAGCAATGAGATGGCCAAAGTTG
ACGATTCTTTCTTTCACCGTTTGGAAGAGTCCTTCCTTGTCGAAGAGGACAAGAAACATGAACGGCACCC
CATCTTTGGAAACATAGTAGATGAGGTGGCATATCATGAAAAGTACCCAACGATTTATCACCTCAGAAAA
AAGCTAGTTGACTCAACTGATAAAGCGGACCTGAGGTTAATCTACTTGGCTCTTGCCCATATGATAAAGT
TCCGTGGGCACTTTCTCATTGAGGGTGATCTAAATCCGGACAACTCGGATGTCGACAAACTGTTCATCCA
GTTAGTACAAACCTATAATCAGTTGTTTGAAGAGAACCCTATAAATGCAAGTGGCGTGGATGCGAAGGCT
ATTCTTAGCGCCCGCCTCTCTAAATCCCGACGGCTAGAAAACCTGATCGCACAATTACCCGGAGAGAAGA
AAAATGGGTTGTTCGGTAACCTTATAGCGCTCTCACTAGGCCTGACACCAAATTTTAAGTCGAACTTCGA
CTTAGCTGAAGATGCCAAATTGCAGCTTAGTAAGGACACGTACGATGACGATCTCGACAATCTACTGGCA
CAAATTGGAGATCAGTATGCGGACTTATTTTTGGCTGCCAAAAACCTTAGCGATGCAATCCTCCTATCTG
ACATACTGAGAGTTAATACTGAGATTACCAAGGCGCCGTTATCCGCTTCAATGATCAAAAGGTACGATGA
ACATCACCAAGACTTGACACTTCTCAAGGCCCTAGTCCGTCAGCAACTGCCTGAGAAATATAAGGAAATA
TTCTTTGATCAGTCGAAAAACGGGTACGCAGGTTATATTGACGGCGGAGCGAGTCAAGAGGAATTCTACA
AGTTTATCAAACCCATATTAGAGAAGATGGATGGGACGGAAGAGTTGCTTGTAAAACTCAATCGCGAAGA
TCTACTGCGAAAGCAGCGGACTTTCGACAACGGTAGCATTCCACATCAAATCCACTTAGGCGAATTGCAT
GCTATACTTAGAAGGCAGGAGGATTTTTATCCGTTCCTCAAAGACAATCGTGAAAAGATTGAGAAAATCC
TAACCTTTCGCATACCTTACTATGTGGGACCCCTGGCCCGAGGGAACTCTCGGTTCGCATGGATGACAAG
AAAGTCCGAAGAAACGATTACTCCCTGGAATTTTGAGGAAGTTGTCGATAAAGGTGCGTCAGCTCAATCG
TTCATCGAGAGGATGACCAACTTTGACAAGAATTTACCGAACGAAAAAGTATTGCCTAAGCACAGTTTAC
TTTACGAGTATTTCACAGTGTACAATGAACTCACGAAAGTTAAGTATGTCACTGAGGGCATGCGTAAACC
CGCCTTTCTAAGCGGAGAACAGAAGAAAGCAATAGTAGATCTGTTATTCAAGACCAACCGCAAAGTGACA
GTTAAGCAATTGAAAGAGGACTACTTTAAGAAAATTGAATGCTTCGATTCTGTCGAGATCTCCGGGGTAG
AAGATCGATTTAATGCGTCACTTGGTACGTATCATGACCTCCTAAAGATAATTAAAGATAAGGACTTCCT
GGATAACGAAGAGAATGAAGATATCTTAGAAGATATAGTGTTGACTCTTACCCTCTTTGAAGATCGGGAA
ATGATTGAGGAAAGACTAAAAACATACGCTCACCTGTTCGACGATAAGGTTATGAAACAGTTAAAGAGGC
GTCGCTATACGGGCTGGGGACGATTGTCGCGGAAACTTATCAACGGGATAAGAGACAAGCAAAGTGGTAA
AACTATTCTCGATTTTCTAAAGAGCGACGGCTTCGCCAATAGGAACTTTATGCAGCTGATCCATGATGAC
TCTTTAACCTTCAAAGAGGATATACAAAAGGCACAGGTTTCCGGACAAGGGGACTCATTGCACGAACATA
TTGCGAATCTTGCTGGTTCGCCAGCCATCAAAAAGGGCATACTCCAGACAGTCAAAGTAGTGGATGAGCT
AGTTAAGGTCATGGGACGTCACAAACCGGAAAACATTGTAATCGAGATGGCACGCGAAAATCAAACGACT
CAGAAGGGGCAAAAAAACAGTCGAGAGCGGATGAAGAGAATAGAAGAGGGTATTAAAGAACTGGGCAGCC
AGATCTTAAAGGAGCATCCTGTGGAAAATACCCAATTGCAGAACGAGAAACTTTACCTCTATTACCTACA
AAATGGAAGGGACATGTATGTTGATCAGGAACTGGACATAAACCGTTTATCTGATTACGACGTCGATCAC
ATTGTACCCCAATCCTTTTTGAAGGACGATTCAATCGACAATAAAGTGCTTACACGCTCGGATAAGAACC
GAGGGAAAAGTGACAATGTTCCAAGCGAGGAAGTCGTAAAGAAAATGAAGAACTATTGGCGGCAGCTCCT
AAATGCGAAACTGATAACGCAAAGAAAGTTCGATAACTTAACTAAAGCTGAGAGGGGTGGCTTGTCTGAA
CTTGACAAGGCCGGATTTATTAAACGTCAGCTCGTGGAAACCCGCCAAATCACAAAGCATGTTGCACAGA
TACTAGATTCCCGAATGAATACGAAATACGACGAGAACGATAAGCTGATTCGGGAAGTCAAAGTAATCAC
TTTAAAGTCAAAATTGGTGTCGGACTTCAGAAAGGATTTTCAATTCTATAAAGTTAGGGAGATAAATAAC
TACCACCATGCGCACGACGCTTATCTTAATGCCGTCGTAGGGACCGCACTCATTAAGAAATACCCGAAGC
TAGAAAGTGAGTTTGTGTATGGTGATTACAAAGTTTATGACGTCCGTAAGATGATCGCGAAAAGCGAACA
GGAGATAGGCAAGGCTACAGCCAAATACTTCTTTTATTCTAACATTATGAATTTCTTTAAGACGGAAATC
ACTCTGGCAAACGGAGAGATACGCAAACGACCTTTAATTGAAACCAATGGGGAGACAGGTGAAATCGTAT
GGGATAAGGGCCGGGACTTCGCGACGGTGAGAAAAGTTTTGTCCATGCCCCAAGTCAACATAGTAAAGAA
AACTGAGGTGCAGACCGGAGGGTTTTCAAAGGAATCGATTCTTCCAAAAAGGAATAGTGATAAGCTCATC
GCTCGTAAAAAGGACTGGGACCCGAAAAAGTACGGTGGCTTCGATAGCCCTACAGTTGCCTATTCTGTCC
TAGTAGTGGCAAAAGTTGAGAAGGGAAAATCCAAGAAACTGAAGTCAGTCAAAGAATTATTGGGGATAAC
GATTATGGAGCGCTCGTCTTTTGAAAAGAACCCCATCGACTTCCTTGAGGCGAAAGGTTACAAGGAAGTA
AAAAAGGATCTCATAATTAAACTACCAAAGTATAGTCTGTTTGAGTTAGAAAATGGCCGAAAACGGATGT
TGGCTAGCGCCGGAGAGCTTCAAAAGGGGAACGAACTCGCACTACCGTCTAAATACGTGAATTTCCTGTA
TTTAGCGTCCCATTACGAGAAGTTGAAAGGTTCACCTGAAGATAACGAACAGAAGCAACTTTTTGTTGAG
CAGCACAAACATTATCTCGACGAAATCATAGAGCAAATTTCGGAATTCAGTAAGAGAGTCATCCTAGCTG
ATGCCAATCTGGACAAAGTATTAAGCGCATACAACAAGCACAGGGATAAACCCATACGTGAGCAGGCGGA
AAATATTATCCATTTGTTTACTCTTACCAACCTCGGCGCTCCAGCCGCATTCAAGTATTTTGACACAACG
ATAGATCGCAAACGATACACTTCTACCAAGGAGGTGCTAGACGCGACACTGATTCACCAATCCATCACGG
GATTATATGAAACTCGGATAGATTTGTCACAGCTTGGGGGTGACGGATCCCCCAAGAAGAAGAGGAAAGT
CTCGAGCGACTACAAAGACCATGACGGTGATTATAAAGATCATGACATCGATTACAAGGATGACGATGAC
AAGTGAAGCGGCCGCATAATGCTTAAGTCGAACAGAAAGTAATCGTATTGTACACGGCCGCATAATCGAA
ATTAATACGACTCACTATAGGGAGACCCATGCCATAGCGTTGTTCGGAACAGATTCACCAACACCTAGTG
GTCTCCGTTTTAGAGCTAGAAATAGCAAGTTAAAATAAGGCTAGTCCGTTATCAACTTGAAAAAGTGGCA
CCGAGTCGGTGCTCCGCTGAGCAATAACTAGCATAACCCCTTGGGGCCTCTAAACGGGTCTTGAGGGGTT
TTTTGCTGAAACCTCAGGCATTTGAGAAGCACACGGTCACACTGCTTCCGGTAGTCAATAAACCGGTAAA
CCAGCAATAGACATAAGCGGCTATTTAACGACCCTGCCCTGAACCGACGACCGGGTCGAATTTGCTTTCG
AATTTCTGCCATTCATCCGCTTATTATCACTTATTCAGGCGTAGCAACCAGGCGTTTAAGGGCACCAATA
ACTGCCTTAAAAAAATTACGCCCCGCCCTGCCACTCATCGCAGTACTGTTGTAATTCATTAAGCATTCTG
CCGACATGGAAGCCATCACAAACGGCATGATGAACCTGAATCGCCAGCGGCATCAGCACCTTGTCGCCTT
GCGTATAATATTTGCCCATAGTGAAAACGGGGGCGAAGAAGTTGTCCATATTGGCCACGTTTAAATCAAA
ACTGGTGAAACTCACCCAGGGATTGGCTGAGACGAAAAACATATTCTCAATAAACCCTTTAGGGAAATAG
GCCAGGTTTTCACCGTAACACGCCACATCTTGCGAATATATGTGTAGAAACTGCCGGAAATCGTCGTGGT
ATTCACTCCAGAGCGATGAAAACGTTTCAGTTTGCTCATGGAAAACGGTGTAACAAGGGTGAACACTATC
CCATATCACCAGCTCACCGTCTTTCATTGCCATACGGAACTCCGGATGAGCATTCATCAGGCGGGCAAGA
ATGTGAATAAAGGCCGGATAAAACTTGTGCTTATTTTTCTTTACGGTCTTTAAAAAGGCCGTAATATCCA
GCTGAACGGTCTGGTTATAGGTACATTGAGCAACTGACTGAAATGCCTCAAAATGTTCTTTACGATGCCA
TTGGGATATATCAACGGTGGTATATCCAGTGATTTTTTTCTCCATTTTAGCTTCCTTAGCTCCTGAAAAT
CTCGATAACTCAAAAAATACGCCCGGTAGTGATCTTATTTCATTATGGTGAAAGTTGGAACCTCTTACGT
GCCGATCAACGTCTCATTTTCGCCAAAAGTTGGCCCAGGGCTTCCCGGTATCAACAGGGACACCAGGATT
TATTTATTCTGCGAAGTGATCTTCCGTCACAGGTATTTATTCGGCGCAAAGTGCGTCGGGTGATGCTGCC
AACTTACTGATTTAGTGTATGATGGTGTTTTTGAGGTGCTCCAGTGGCTTCTGTTTCTATCAGCTGTCCC
TCCTGTTCAGCTACTGACGGGGTGGTGCGTAACGGCAAAAGCACCGCCGGACATCAGCGCTAGCGGAGTG
TATACTGGCTTACTATGTTGGCACTGATGAGGGTGTCAGTGAAGTGCTTCATGTGGCAGGAGAAAAAAGG
CTGCACCGGTGCGTCAGCAGAATATGTGATACAGGATATATTCCGCTTCCTCGCTCACTGACTCGCTACG
CTCGGTCGTTCGACTGCGGCGAGCGGAAATGGCTTACGAACGGGGCGGAGATTTCCTGGAAGATGCCAGG
AAGATACTTAACAGGGAAGTGAGAGGGCCGCGGCAAAGCCGTTTTTCCATAGGCTCCGCCCCCCTGACAA
GCATCACGAAATCTGACGCTCAAATCAGTGGTGGCGAAACCCGACAGGACTATAAAGATACCAGGCGTTT
CCCCTGGCGGCTCCCTCGTGCGCTCTCCTGTTCCTGCCTTTCGGTTTACCGGTGTCATTCCGCTGTTATG
GCCGCGTTTGTCTCATTCCACGCCTGACACTCAGTTCCGGGTAGGCAGTTCGCTCCAAGCTGGACTGTAT
GCACGAACCCCCCGTTCAGTCCGACCGCTGCGCCTTATCCGGTAACTATCGTCTTGAGTCCAACCCGGAA
AGACATGCAAAAGCACCACTGGCAGCAGCCACTGGTAATTGATTTAGAGGAGTTAGTCTTGAAGTCATGC
GCCGGTTAAGGCTAAACTGAAAGGACAAGTTTTGGTGACTGCGCTCCTCCAAGCCAGTTACCTCGGTTCA
AAGAGTTGGTAGCTCAGAGAACCTTCGAAAAACCGCCCTGCAAGGCGGTTTTTTCGTTTTCAGAGCAAGA
GATTACGCGCAGACCAAAACGATCTCAAGAAGATCATCTTATTAATCAGATAAAATATTTCTAGATTTCA
GTGCAATTTATCTCTTCAAATGTAGCACCTGAAGTCAGCCCCATACGATATAAGTTGTAATTCTCATGTT
AGTCATGCCCCGCGCCCACCGGAAGGAGCTGACTGGGTTGAAGGCTCTCAAGGGCATCGGTCGAGATCCC
GGTGCCTAATGAGTGAGCTAACTTACATTAATTGCGTTGCGCTCACTGCCCGCTTTCCAGTCGGGAAACC
TGTCGTGCCAGCTGCATTAATGAATCGGCCAACGCGCGGGGAGAGGCGGTTTGCGTATTGGGCGCCAGGG
TGGTTTTTCTTTTCACCAGTGAGACGGGCAACAGCTGATTGCCCTTCACCGCCTGGCCCTGAGAGAGTTG
CAGCAAGCGGTCCACGCTGGTTTGCCCCAGCAGGCGAAAATCCTGTTTGATGGTGGTTAACGGCGGGATA
TAACATGAGCTGTCTTCGGTATCGTCGTATCCCACTACCGAGATGTCCGCACCAACGCGCAGCCCGGACT
CGGTAATGGCGCGCATTGCGCCCAGCGCCATCTGATCGTTGGCAACCAGCATCGCAGTGGGAACGATGCC
CTCATTCAGCATTTGCATGGTTTGTTGAAAACCGGACATGGCACTCCAGTCGCCTTCCCGTTCCGCTATC
GGCTGAATTTGATTGCGAGTGAGATATTTATGCCAGCCAGCCAGACGCAGACGCGCCGAGACAGAACTTA
ATGGGCCCGCTAACAGCGCGATTTGCTGGTGACCCAATGCGACCAGATGCTCCACGCCCAGTCGCGTACC
GTCTTCATGGGAGAAAATAATACTGTTGATGGGTGTCTGGTCAGAGACATCAAGAAATAACGCCGGAACA
TTAGTGCAGGCAGCTTCCACAGCAATGGCATCCTGGTCATCCAGCGGATAGTTAATGATCAGCCCACTGA
CGCGTTGCGCGAGAAGATTGTGCACCGCCGCTTTACAGGCTTCGACGCCGCTTCGTTCTACCATCGACAC
CACCACGCTGGCACCCAGTTGATCGGCGCGAGATTTAATCGCCGCGACAATTTGCGACGGCGCGTGCAGG
GCCAGACTGGAGGTGGCAACGCCAATCAGCAACGACTGTTTGCCCGCCAGTTGTTGTGCCACGCGGTTGG
GAATGTAATTCAGCTCCGCCATCGCCGCTTCCACTTTTTCCCGCGTTTTCGCAGAAACGTGGCTGGCCTG
GTTCACCACGCGGGAAACGGTCTGATAAGAGACACCGGCATACTCTGCGACATCGTATAACGTTACTGGT
TTCACATTCACCACCCTGAATTGACTCTCTTCCGGGCGCTATCATGCCATACCGCGAAAGGTTTTGCGCC
ATTCGATGGTGTCCGGGATCTCGACGCTCTCCCTTATGCGACTCCTGCATTAGGAAATTAATACGACTCA
CTATA
Features (pLannotate 1.2.2; 18 found; start..end, strand, type, name):
      3..27      +  protein_bind   lac operator: The lac repressor binds to the lac operator to inhibit transcription in E. coli. This inhibition can be relieved by adding lactose or isopropyl-β-D-thiogalactopyranoside (IPTG). lac repressor encoded by lacI
     42..64      +  RBS            RBS: efficient ribosome binding site from bacteriophage T7 gene 10 (Olins and Rangwala, 1989)
     71..4174    +  CDS            cas9: CAS9_STRP1 - Also known as csn1 From Streptococcus pyogenes serotype M1.
   4208..4273    +  CDS            3xFLAG: three tandem FLAG® epitope tags, followed by an enterokinase cleavage site
   4343..4361    +  promoter       T7 promoter: promoter for bacteriophage T7 RNA polymerase
   4417..4492    +  misc_RNA       gRNA scaffold: guide RNA scaffold for the Streptococcus pyogenes CRISPR/Cas9 system
   4508..4555    +  terminator     T7 terminator: transcription terminator for bacteriophage T7 RNA polymerase
   4779..5435    -  CDS            cat: CAT_ECOLX - Experimental evidence at protein level: Swiss-Prot protein existence level 1. This enzyme is an effector of chloramphenicol resistance in bacteria. From Escherichia coli. This protein is used as a marker in many commonly used cloning vectors, such as pACYC184.
   5436..5538    -  promoter       cat promoter: promoter of the E. coli cat gene encoding chloramphenicol acetyltransferase
   5659..5802    +  mobile_element IS1 (fragment): prokaryotic transposable element IS1
   5921..5976    -  rep_origin     RSF ori (fragment): Plasmids containing the RSF 1030 origin of replication can be propagated in E. coli cells that contain additional plasmids with compatible origins.
   6064..6608    -  rep_origin     p15A ori: Plasmids containing the medium-copy-number p15A origin of replication can be propagated in E. coli cells that contain a second plasmid with the ColE1 origin.
   6720..6784    -  CDS            TcR (fragment): tetracycline efflux protein; tet; confers resistance to tetracycline
   6799..6820    -  protein_bind   CAP binding site: CAP binding activates transcription in the presence of cAMP. E. coli catabolite activator protein
   6833..7915    -  CDS            lacI: lac repressor; lacI; The lac repressor binds to the lac operator to inhibit transcription in E. coli. This inhibition can be relieved by adding lactose or isopropyl-β-D-thiogalactopyranoside (IPTG).
   7916..7993    -  promoter       lacI promoter: lacI
   8001..8036    -  CDS            TcR (fragment): tetracycline efflux protein; tet; confers resistance to tetracycline
   8039..2       +  promoter       T7 promoter (across the origin): promoter for bacteriophage T7 RNA polymerase
