[The description below was written by a language model from this plasmid's Addgene catalogue record and pLannotate feature annotations shown in this document.]
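Description:
BPK764 is a bacterial expression plasmid of about 8.1 kb, built on the pACYCDuet-1 backbone, that co-expresses Streptococcus pyogenes Cas9 and a single guide RNA in E. coli. It replicates from the p15A origin, which is catalogued as low copy and is compatible with ColE1-type plasmids, so it can be maintained alongside a second plasmid in the same cell. Selection is by chloramphenicol resistance, from the cat gene under its own promoter. The backbone also carries lacI with its native promoter. The short IS1, RSF ori and tetracycline-resistance fragments in the annotation appear to be non-functional partial matches in the backbone sequence.

The payload consists of two T7-driven transcription units in the same orientation. The first has a T7 promoter followed by a lac operator and the T7 gene 10 ribosome binding site. It drives a mammalian (human) codon-optimized SpCas9 open reading frame with a C-terminal nuclear localization signal and a 3xFLAG epitope. The NLS is listed in the catalogue but is not separately annotated in the feature table. With the plasmid-encoded lac repressor, this arrangement should make Cas9 expression IPTG-inducible in hosts that supply T7 RNA polymerase. The second unit has a T7 promoter, a BsaI cloning cassette, the SpCas9 gRNA scaffold and a T7 terminator. As supplied, the plasmid has no targeting spacer, and the user must clone one into the BsaI sites to produce a functional sgRNA.

The plasmid was deposited with work on engineering Cas9 nucleases with altered PAM specificities, and it provides the wild-type SpCas9 and sgRNA for bacterial assays. The two sequence records differ by a single nucleotide in length and have the same feature layout.
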