Addgene plasmid #65767: BPK764
Purpose: Bacterial expression plasmid for SpCas9 & sgRNA (need to clone spacer into BsaI sites): T7-humanSpCas9-NLS-3xFLAG-T7-BsaIcassette-Sp-sgRNA
Depositing lab: Keith Joung. Depositing organization: Massachusetts General Hospital. Publication: Engineered CRISPR-Cas9 nucleases with altered PAM specificities. Kleinstiver BP, Prew MS, Tsai SQ, Topkar VV, Nguyen NT, Zheng Z, Gonzales AP, Li Z, Peterson RT, Yeh JJ, Aryee MJ, Joung JK. Nature. 2015 Jun 22. doi: 10.1038/nature14592. PubMed 26098369.
Backbone
  Vector backbone: pACYCDuet-1
  Backbone manufacturer: EMD Millipore
  Vector type: Bacterial Expression, CRISPR
Growth in bacteria
  Bacterial resistance: Chloramphenicol, 25 μg/mL
  Growth temperature: 37°C
  Growth strain: XL1 Blue
  Copy number: Low Copy
Gene/Insert
  Gene/Insert name: mammalian codon-optimized Streptococcus pyogenes Cas9-NLS-3XFlag, and SpCas9 gRNA
  Promoter: T7 (x2)
  Tag / fusion protein: NLS (C terminal on insert); 3x FLAG (C terminal on insert)
  Cloning method: Gibson Cloning
  Sequencing primers: 5′ ACYC-DuetUP1; 3′ oBK390 (5'-GCAAATTCGACCCGGTCGTCG-3')
Resource information
  A portion of this plasmid was derived from a plasmid made by: The pACYCDuet-1 plasmid backbone was provided by The University of Western Ontario
Terms and licenses: Academic/Nonprofit Terms; Industry Terms: Not Available to Industry
Depositor comments: Use BsaI sites to insert sgRNA spacer sequence into the vector.
How to cite: BPK764 was a gift from Keith Joung (Addgene plasmid # 65767 ; http://n2t.net/addgene:65767 ; RRID:Addgene_65767)
