>Addgene plasmid #65767 | BPK764 | addgene partial sequence | sequence record 116546 | CAT-F 5'-GTTTGTGATGGCTTCCATGTC-3'
GGGGCGTAATTTTTTTAAGGCAGTTATTGGTGCCCTTAAACGCCTGGTTGCTACGCCTGAATAAGTGATA
ATAAGCGGATGAATGGCAGAAATTCGAAAGCAAATTCGACCCGGTCGTCGGTTCAGGGCAGGGTCGTTAA
ATAGCCGCTTATGTCTATTGCTGGTTTACCGGTTTATTGACTACCGGAAGCAGTGTGACCGTGTGCTTCT
CAAATGCCTGAGGTTTCAGCAAAAAACCCCTCAAGACCCGTTTAGAGGCCCCAAGGGGTTATGCTAGTTA
TTGCTCAGCGGAGCACCGACTCGGTGCCACTTTTTCAAGTTGATAACGGACTAGCCTTATTTTAACTTGC
TATTTCTAGCTCTAAAACGGAGACCACTAGGTGTTGGTGAATCTGTTCCGAACAACGCTATGGCATGGGT
CTCCCTATAGTGAGTCGTATTAATTTCGATTATGCGGCCGTGTACAATACGATTACTTTCTGTTCGACTT
AAGCATTATGCGGCCGCTTCACTTGTCATCGTCATCCTTGTAATCGATGTCATGATCTTTATAATCACCG
TCATGGTCTTTGTAGTCGCTCGAGACTTTCCTCTTCTTCTTGGGGGATCCGTCACCCCCAAGCTGTGACA
AATCTATCCGAGTTTCATATAATCCCGTGATGGAT
