>Addgene plasmid #65767 | BPK764 | addgene partial sequence | sequence record 119232 | pCW-SEQ-fwd 5'-ACATCGTATAACGTTACTGG-3'
AATTGACTCTCTTCCGGGCGCTATCATGCCATACCGCGAAAGGTTTTGCGCCATTCGATGGTGTCCGGGA
TCTCGACGCTCTCCCTTATGCGACTCCTGCATTAGGAAATTAATACGACTCACTATAGGGGAATTGTGAG
CGGATAACAATTCCCCTGTAGAAATAATTTTGTTTAACTTTAATAAGGAGATATACCATGGATAAAAAGT
ATTCTATTGGTTTAGACATCGGCACTAATTCCGTTGGATGGGCTGTCATAACCGATGAATACAAAGTACC
TTCAAAGAAATTTAAGGTGTTGGGGAACACAGACCGTCATTCGATTAAAAAGAATCTTATCGGTGCCCTC
CTATTCGATAGTGGCGAAACGGCAGAGGCGACTCGCCTGAAACGAACCGCTCGGAGAAGGTATACACGTC
GCAAGAACCGAATATGTTACTTACAAGAAATTTTTAGCAATGAGATGGCCAAAGTTGACGATTCTTTCTT
TCACCGTTTGGAAGAGTCCTTCCTTGTCGAAGAGGACAAGAAACATGAACGGCACCCCATCTTTGGAAAC
ATAGTAGATGAGGTGGCATATCATGAAAAGTACCCAACGATTTATCACCTCAGAAAAAAGCTAGTTGACT
CAACTGATAAAGCGGACCTGAGGTTAATCTACTTGGCTCTTGCCCATATGATAAAGTTCCGTGGGCACTT
TCTCATTGAGGGTGATCTAAATCCGGACAACTCGGATGTCGACAAACTGTTCATCCAGTTAGTACAAACC
TATAATCAGTTGTTTGAAGAGAACCCTATAAATGCAAGTGGCGTGGATGCGAAGGCTATTCTTAGCGCCC
GCCTC
